>Addgene plasmid #161308 | pDONR221-SLC38A3_STOP | addgene full sequence | sequence record 384581 | Addgene NGS Result
CAAATAATGATTTTATTTTGACTGATAGTGACCTGTTCGTTGCAACACATTGATGAGCAATGCTTTTTTA
TAATGCCAACTTTGTACAAAAAAGCAGGCTCCACCATGGAGGCCCCTCTGCAGACCGAGATGGTGGAGCT
GGTGCCAAACGGCAAGCACTCCGAGGGCCTGCTGCCTGTGATCACACCAATGGCAGGAAATCAGAGGGTG
GAGGACCCAGCACGCTCTTGCATGGAGGGCAAGAGCTTCCTGCAGAAGTCTCCCAGCAAGGAGCCTCACT
TCACCGATTTTGAGGGCAAGACAAGCTTCGGCATGTCCGTGTTTAACCTGTCCAATGCCATCATGGGATC
TGGAATCCTGGGACTGGCATACGCAATGGCAAACACCGGCATCATCCTGTTCCTGTTTCTGCTGACAGCC
GTGGCCCTGCTGAGCTCCTATAGCATCCACCTGCTGCTGAAGTCTAGCGGAGTGGTGGGAATCAGGGCAT
ACGAGCAGCTGGGCTATAGAGCCTTTGGCACCCCTGGCAAGCTGGCAGCCGCCCTGGCAATCACACTGCA
GAACATCGGCGCCATGTCCTCTTACCTGTATATCATCAAGTCCGAGCTGCCACTGGTCATCCAGACCTTC
CTGAATCTGGAGGAGAAGACATCTGACTGGTACATGAACGGCAATTACCTGGTCATCCTGGTGAGCGTGA
CCATCATCCTGCCACTGGCCCTGATGAGGCAGCTGGGCTACCTGGGCTATAGCTCCGGCTTTTCCCTGTC
TTGCATGGTGTTCTTTCTGATCGCCGTGATCTACAAGAAGTTCCACGTGCCATGTCCCCTGCCCCCTAAC
TTTAACAATACCACAGGCAATTTCTCTCACGTGGAGATCGTGAAGGAGAAGGTGCAGCTGCAGGTGGAGC
CAGAGGCAAGCGCCTTTTGCACCCCCTCCTACTTCACACTGAATTCTCAGACCGCCTATACAATCCCCAT
CATGGCCTTCGCCTTCGTGTGCCACCCAGAGGTGCTGCCCATCTACACCGAGCTGAAGGATCCTAGCAAG
AAGAAGATGCAGCACATCTCTAACCTGAGCATCGCCGTGATGTACATCATGTATTTCCTGGCCGCCCTGT
TTGGCTACCTGACCTTCTATAATGGCGTGGAGAGCGAGCTGCTGCACACATATTCCAAGGTGGACCCTTT
TGATGTGCTGATCCTGTGCGTGCGGGTGGCCGTGCTGACCGCCGTGACCCTGACAGTGCCTATCGTGCTG
TTCCCAGTGCGGAGAGCCATCCAGCAGATGCTGTTTCCAAACCAGGAGTTCAGCTGGCTGAGACACGTGC
TGATCGCCGTGGGCCTGCTGACCTGTATCAACCTGCTGGTCATCTTTGCCCCCAATATCCTGGGCATCTT
CGGCGTGATCGGAGCCACATCCGCCCCCTTTCTGATCTTCATCTTTCCTGCCATCTTCTACTTTAGGATC
ATGCCCACCGAGAAGGAGCCTGCCCGCTCTACACCAAAGATCCTGGCCCTGTGCTTTGCCATGCTGGGCT
TCCTGCTGATGACCATGAGCCTGTCCTTCATCATCATCGACTGGGCATCCGGCACATCTAGGCACGGAGG
CAATCACTAAGACCCAGCTTTCTTGTACAAAGTTGGCATTATAAGAAAGCATTGCTTATCAATTTGTTGC
AACGAACAGGTCACTATCAGTCAAAATAAAATCATTATTTGCCATCCAGCTGATATCCCCTATAGTGAGT
CGTATTACATGGTCATAGCTGTTTCCTGGCAGCTCTGGCCCGTGTCTCAAAATCTCTGATGTTACATTGC
ACAAGATAAAAATATATCATCATGAACAATAAAACTGTCTGCTTACATAAACAGTAATACAAGGGGTGTT
ATGAGCCATATTCAACGGGAAACGTCGAGGCCGCGATTAAATTCCAACATGGATGCTGATTTATATGGGT
ATAAATGGGCTCGCGATAATGTCGGGCAATCAGGTGCGACAATCTATCGCTTGTATGGGAAGCCCGATGC
GCCAGAGTTGTTTCTGAAACATGGCAAAGGTAGCGTTGCCAATGATGTTACAGATGAGATGGTCAGACTA
AACTGGCTGACGGAATTTATGCCTCTTCCGACCATCAAGCATTTTATCCGTACTCCTGATGATGCATGGT
TACTCACCACTGCGATCCCCGGAAAAACAGCATTCCAGGTATTAGAAGAATATCCTGATTCAGGTGAAAA
TATTGTTGATGCGCTGGCAGTGTTCCTGCGCCGGTTGCATTCGATTCCTGTTTGTAATTGTCCTTTTAAC
AGCGATCGCGTATTTCGTCTCGCTCAGGCGCAATCACGAATGAATAACGGTTTGGTTGATGCGAGTGATT
TTGATGACGAGCGTAATGGCTGGCCTGTTGAACAAGTCTGGAAAGAAATGCATAAACTTTTGCCATTCTC
ACCGGATTCAGTCGTCACTCATGGTGATTTCTCACTTGATAACCTTATTTTTGACGAGGGGAAATTAATA
GGTTGTATTGATGTTGGACGAGTCGGAATCGCAGACCGATACCAGGATCTTGCCATCCTATGGAACTGCC
TCGGTGAGTTTTCTCCTTCATTACAGAAACGGCTTTTTCAAAAATATGGTATTGATAATCCTGATATGAA
TAAATTGCAGTTTCATTTGATGCTCGATGAGTTTTTCTAATCAGAATTGGTTAATTGGTTGTAACACTGG
CAGAGCATTACGCTGACTTGACGGGACGGCGCAAGCTCATGACCAAAATCCCTTAACGTGAGTTACGCGT
CGTTCCACTGAGCGTCAGACCCCGTAGAAAAGATCAAAGGATCTTCTTGAGATCCTTTTTTTCTGCGCGT
AATCTGCTGCTTGCAAACAAAAAAACCACCGCTACCAGCGGTGGTTTGTTTGCCGGATCAAGAGCTACCA
ACTCTTTTTCCGAAGGTAACTGGCTTCAGCAGAGCGCAGATACCAAATACTGTTCTTCTAGTGTAGCCGT
AGTTAGGCCACCACTTCAAGAACTCTGTAGCACCGCCTACATACCTCGCTCTGCTAATCCTGTTACCAGT
GGCTGCTGCCAGTGGCGATAAGTCGTGTCTTACCGGGTTGGACTCAAGACGATAGTTACCGGATAAGGCG
CAGCGGTCGGGCTGAACGGGGGGTTCGTGCACACAGCCCAGCTTGGAGCGAACGACCTACACCGAACTGA
GATACCTACAGCGTGAGCTATGAGAAAGCGCCACGCTTCCCGAAGGGAGAAAGGCGGACAGGTATCCGGT
AAGCGGCAGGGTCGGAACAGGAGAGCGCACGAGGGAGCTTCCAGGGGGAAACGCCTGGTATCTTTATAGT
CCTGTCGGGTTTCGCCACCTCTGACTTGAGCGTCGATTTTTGTGATGCTCGTCAGGGGGGCGGAGCCTAT
GGAAAAACGCCAGCAACGCGGCCTTTTTACGGTTCCTGGCCTTTTGCTGGCCTTTTGCTCACATGTTCTT
TCCTGCGTTATCCCCTGATTCTGTGGATAACCGTATTACCGCCTTTGAGTGAGCTGATACCGCTCGCCGC
AGCCGAACGACCGAGCGCAGCGAGTCAGTGAGCGAGGAAGCGGAAGAGCGCCCAATACGCAAACCGCCTC
TCCCCGCGCGTTGGCCGATTCATTAATGCAGCTGGCACGACAGGTTTCCCGACTGGAAAGCGGGCAGTGA
GCGCAACGCAATTAATACGCGTACCGCTAGCCAGGAAGAGTTTGTAGAAACGCAAAAAGGCCATCCGTCA
GGATGGCCTTCTGCTTAGTTTGATGCCTGGCAGTTTATGGCGGGCGTCCTGCCCGCCACCCTCCGGGCCG
TTGCTTCACAACGTTCAAATCCGCTCCCGGCGGATTTGTCCTACTCAGGAGAGCGTTCACCGACAAACAA
CAGATAAAACGAAAGGCCCAGTCTTCCGACTGAGCCTTTCGTTTTATTTGATGCCTGGCAGTTCCCTACT
CTCGCGTTAACGCTAGCATGGATGTTTTCCCAGTCACGACGTTGTAAAACGACGGCCAGTCTTAAGCTCG
GGCCC
Features (pLannotate 1.2.2; 10 found; start..end, strand, type, name):
      1..100     +  protein_bind   attL1: mutant version of attL; recombination site for the Gateway® LR reaction LR Clonase™
    106..1617    +  CDS            SLC38A3: S38A3_HUMAN - Also known as G17, NAT1, SN1, SNAT3. Experimental evidence at protein level: Swiss-Prot protein existence level 1. Sodium-dependent amino acid/proton antiporter. Mediates electrogenic cotransport of glutamine and sodium ions in exchange for protons. Also recognizes histidine, asparagine and alanine. May mediate amino acid transport in either direction under physiological conditions. May play a role in nitrogen metabolism and synaptic transmission. From Homo sapiens (Human).
   1622..1721    -  protein_bind   attL2: mutant version of attL; recombination site for the Gateway® LR reaction LR Clonase™
   1739..1757    -  promoter       T7 promoter: promoter for bacteriophage T7 RNA polymerase
   1891..2700    +  CDS            KanR: aminoglycoside phosphotransferase; aph(3')-Ia; confers resistance to kanamycin in bacteria or G418 (Geneticin®) in eukaryotes
   2847..3435    +  rep_origin     ori: high-copy-number ColE1/pMB1/pBR322/pUC origin of replication
   3618..3710    +  CDS            lacI (fragment): lac repressor; lacI; The lac repressor binds to the lac operator to inhibit transcription in E. coli. This inhibition can be relieved by adding lactose or isopropyl-β-D-thiogalactopyranoside (IPTG).
   3765..3792    -  terminator     rrnB T2 terminator: transcription terminator T2 from the E. coli rrnB gene
   3924..3967    +  terminator     rrnB T1 terminator: Escherichia coli rrnB; transcription terminator T1 from the E. coli rrnB gene
   4014..4050    -  CDS            lacZα (fragment): LacZα fragment of β-galactosidase; lacZ fragment
