[The description below was written by a language model from this plasmid's Addgene catalogue record and pLannotate feature annotations shown in this document.]
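Description:
pDONR221-SLC38A3_STOP is a Gateway entry clone built on the pDONR221 backbone, carrying a codon-optimized open reading frame for human SLC38A3 (also known as SN1, SNAT3, G17 or NAT1). Although the catalogue lists the vector type as mammalian expression, the plasmid itself contains no eukaryotic promoter in the annotated features. It is a shuttle intermediate from which the ORF is moved into a destination vector of the user's choice. The sequenced plasmid is about 4.1 kb and is maintained in E. coli at high copy through a ColE1/pUC-type origin, with selection by kanamycin via the aph(3')-Ia resistance gene.

The roughly 1.5 kb SLC38A3 coding sequence sits between attL1 and attL2 sites, which are the substrates for the LR Clonase reaction. Recombination with attR sites in a destination vector transfers the ORF directionally and in frame. SLC38A3 encodes a sodium-dependent amino acid/proton antiporter that cotransports glutamine and sodium in exchange for protons, and that also recognizes histidine, asparagine and alanine. This version retains a stop codon at the end of the ORF, so it suits expression of the native C-terminus or N-terminally tagged fusions; a companion clone lacking the stop codon exists for C-terminal fusions. The remaining annotations are standard backbone elements. rrnB T1 and T2 terminators lie upstream of the cassette and insulate it from read-through transcription, a T7 promoter lies next to attL2, and there are short residual lacI and lacZα fragments. M13 forward and reverse priming sites are used to sequence the insert. The plasmid belongs to a consortium collection of solute carrier transporter clones made to support SLC research and drug discovery.
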