Addgene plasmid #161308: pDONR221-SLC38A3_STOP
Purpose: Gateway entry clone with codon-optimized ORF sequence for subcloning into custom expression vectors. Contains a STOP codon at the end of the codon-optimized ORF sequence.
Depositing lab: RESOLUTE Consortium & Giulio Superti-Furga. Depositing organization: CeMM Research Center for Molecular Medicine. Publication: The RESOLUTE consortium: unlocking SLC transporters for drug discovery. Superti-Furga G, Lackner D, Wiedmer T, Ingles-Prieto A, Barbosa B, Girardi E, Goldmann U, Gurtl B, Klavins K, Klimek C, Lindinger S, Lineiro-Retes E, Muller AC, Onstein S, Redinger G, Reil D, Sedlyarov V, Wolf G, Crawford M, Everley R, ... Steppan CM. Nat Rev Drug Discov. 2020 Jul;19(7):429-430. doi: 10.1038/d41573-020-00056-6. PubMed 32265506.
Backbone
  Vector backbone: pDONR221
  Backbone manufacturer: ThermoFisher Scientific
  Backbone size w/o insert (bp): 2550
  Vector type: Mammalian Expression
Growth in bacteria
  Bacterial resistance: Kanamycin, 50 μg/mL
  Growth temperature: 37°C
  Growth strain: NEB Stable
  Copy number: High Copy
Gene/Insert
  Gene/Insert name: SLC38A3 (alt name: G17, SN1)
  Species: H. sapiens (human)
  Insert size (bp): 1515
  Entrez Gene: SLC38A3 (a.k.a. G17, SN1, NAT1)
  Cloning method: Gateway Cloning
  Sequencing primers: 5′ M13-fwd; 3′ M13-rev
Terms and licenses: Academic/Nonprofit Terms; Industry Terms
Depositor comments: This plasmid contains a STOP codon at the end of the codon-optimized ORF. For the version of this plasmid that does not contain a STOP codon, please see Addgene plasmid 132142 For more information on the full Resolute plasmid collection, please see www.addgene.org/depositor-collections/re-solute/. Please provide your feedback on this plasmid to the RESOLUTE consortium by filling out their RESOLUTE repository feedback form: https://forms.office.com/Pages/ResponsePage.aspx?id=0e05yklzmkS7rjFGQL4N7z4feCLQvEJAmVcOCM_u885UN1JJRko0Ukg4TVQwNTZLOUxPQVJWT1NHUCQlQCN0PWcu
How to cite: pDONR221-SLC38A3_STOP was a gift from RESOLUTE Consortium & Giulio Superti-Furga (Addgene plasmid # 161308 ; http://n2t.net/addgene:161308 ; RRID:Addgene_161308)
