>Addgene plasmid #161308 | pDONR221-SLC38A3_STOP | depositor partial sequence | sequence record 312551 | Codon-optimized ORF of SLC38A3
ATGGAGGCCCCTCTGCAGACCGAGATGGTGGAGCTGGTGCCAAACGGCAAGCACTCCGAGGGCCTGCTGC
CTGTGATCACACCAATGGCAGGAAATCAGAGGGTGGAGGACCCAGCACGCTCTTGCATGGAGGGCAAGAG
CTTCCTGCAGAAGTCTCCCAGCAAGGAGCCTCACTTCACCGATTTTGAGGGCAAGACAAGCTTCGGCATG
TCCGTGTTTAACCTGTCCAATGCCATCATGGGATCTGGAATCCTGGGACTGGCATACGCAATGGCAAACA
CCGGCATCATCCTGTTCCTGTTTCTGCTGACAGCCGTGGCCCTGCTGAGCTCCTATAGCATCCACCTGCT
GCTGAAGTCTAGCGGAGTGGTGGGAATCAGGGCATACGAGCAGCTGGGCTATAGAGCCTTTGGCACCCCT
GGCAAGCTGGCAGCCGCCCTGGCAATCACACTGCAGAACATCGGCGCCATGTCCTCTTACCTGTATATCA
TCAAGTCCGAGCTGCCACTGGTCATCCAGACCTTCCTGAATCTGGAGGAGAAGACATCTGACTGGTACAT
GAACGGCAATTACCTGGTCATCCTGGTGAGCGTGACCATCATCCTGCCACTGGCCCTGATGAGGCAGCTG
GGCTACCTGGGCTATAGCTCCGGCTTTTCCCTGTCTTGCATGGTGTTCTTTCTGATCGCCGTGATCTACA
AGAAGTTCCACGTGCCATGTCCCCTGCCCCCTAACTTTAACAATACCACAGGCAATTTCTCTCACGTGGA
GATCGTGAAGGAGAAGGTGCAGCTGCAGGTGGAGCCAGAGGCAAGCGCCTTTTGCACCCCCTCCTACTTC
ACACTGAATTCTCAGACCGCCTATACAATCCCCATCATGGCCTTCGCCTTCGTGTGCCACCCAGAGGTGC
TGCCCATCTACACCGAGCTGAAGGATCCTAGCAAGAAGAAGATGCAGCACATCTCTAACCTGAGCATCGC
CGTGATGTACATCATGTATTTCCTGGCCGCCCTGTTTGGCTACCTGACCTTCTATAATGGCGTGGAGAGC
GAGCTGCTGCACACATATTCCAAGGTGGACCCTTTTGATGTGCTGATCCTGTGCGTGCGGGTGGCCGTGC
TGACCGCCGTGACCCTGACAGTGCCTATCGTGCTGTTCCCAGTGCGGAGAGCCATCCAGCAGATGCTGTT
TCCAAACCAGGAGTTCAGCTGGCTGAGACACGTGCTGATCGCCGTGGGCCTGCTGACCTGTATCAACCTG
CTGGTCATCTTTGCCCCCAATATCCTGGGCATCTTCGGCGTGATCGGAGCCACATCCGCCCCCTTTCTGA
TCTTCATCTTTCCTGCCATCTTCTACTTTAGGATCATGCCCACCGAGAAGGAGCCTGCCCGCTCTACACC
AAAGATCCTGGCCCTGTGCTTTGCCATGCTGGGCTTCCTGCTGATGACCATGAGCCTGTCCTTCATCATC
ATCGACTGGGCATCCGGCACATCTAGGCACGGAGGCAATCACTAA
